Addgene plasmid #195169: siRNA-resistant ABHD16A-S355A-Halo
Purpose: mammalian expression of siRNA-resistant mutant ABHD16A tagged with Halo tag
Depositing lab: Gia Voeltz. Depositing organization: University of Colorado, Boulder. Publication: An ER phospholipid hydrolase drives ER-associated mitochondrial constriction for fission and fusion. Nguyen TT, Voeltz GK. Elife. 2022 Nov 30;11:e84279. doi: 10.7554/eLife.84279. PubMed 36448541.
Backbone
  Vector backbone: ABHD16A-Halo
  Vector type: Mammalian Expression
Growth in bacteria
  Bacterial resistance: Kanamycin, 50 μg/mL
  Growth temperature: 37°C
  Growth strain: DH5alpha
  Copy number: High Copy
Gene/Insert
  Gene/Insert name: ABHD16A (alt names: Phosphatidylserine lipase ABHD16A, isoform 1; BAT5)
  Species: H. sapiens (human)
  Insert size (bp): 1674
  Mutation: Wobble mutations for siRNA resistance from L90 to P95, S355A
  Entrez Gene: ABHD16A (a.k.a. BAT5, D6S82E, NG26, PP199, SPG86, hBAT5)
  Promoter: CMV
  Tag / fusion protein: Halo tag (C terminal on backbone)
  Cloning method: Ligation Independent Cloning
Terms and licenses: Academic/Nonprofit Terms; Industry Terms: Not Available to Industry
How to cite: siRNA-resistant ABHD16A-S355A-Halo was a gift from Gia Voeltz (Addgene plasmid # 195169 ; http://n2t.net/addgene:195169 ; RRID:Addgene_195169)
