[The description below was written by a language model from this plasmid's Addgene catalogue record and pLannotate feature annotations shown in this document.]
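Description:
siRNA-resistant ABHD16A-S355A-Halo is a 6,553 nt mammalian expression plasmid derived from the depositor's ABHD16A-Halo backbone. It is propagated in E. coli through a high-copy ColE1/pUC-type origin and selected with kanamycin. The resistance gene is a Tn5 NeoR/KanR cassette placed behind tandem bacterial (AmpR/bla) and SV40 early promoters and terminated by the HSV TK poly(A) signal. This arrangement gives kanamycin resistance in bacteria and can in principle support G418 selection in mammalian cells. An f1 origin is also present. The short large T antigen, ble and bGH poly(A) fragments in the annotation appear to be backbone remnants rather than functional parts.

The payload is the 1,674 bp human ABHD16A coding sequence (isoform 1, also known as BAT5, a phosphatidylserine lipase), driven by the CMV immediate-early enhancer and promoter. It is joined through a short multiple cloning site remnant to a C-terminal HaloTag and followed by the SV40 poly(A) signal. HaloTag is a modified bacterial dehalogenase that bonds covalently to chloroalkane ligands, so the fusion protein can be labelled with fluorescent ligands for imaging.

The insert carries two kinds of change. Silent wobble substitutions across codons L90 to P95 let the transcript escape an siRNA directed at endogenous ABHD16A. The S355A substitution replaces a serine; the record does not state its effect, though the associated study concerns ABHD16A as an ER phospholipid hydrolase. The design suits knockdown-and-rescue experiments, in which endogenous ABHD16A is depleted and the tagged mutant is re-expressed, in the context of ER-associated mitochondrial constriction, fission and fusion.
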