Features (pLannotate 1.2.2; 16 found; start..end, strand, type, name):
     61..364     +  enhancer       CMV enhancer: human cytomegalovirus immediate early enhancer
    365..568     +  promoter       CMV promoter: human cytomegalovirus (CMV) immediate early promoter
    591..627     +  misc_feature   MCS (fragment): multiple cloning site
    628..2301    +  CDS            ABHD16A: ABHGA_HUMAN - Also known as BAT5 From Homo sapiens (Human).
   2302..2324    +  misc_feature   MCS (fragment): multiple cloning site
   2326..3216    +  CDS            HaloTag®: modified bacterial dehalogenase that forms covalent bonds with chloroalkane derivatives
   3235..3318    +  CDS            large T antigen (fragment): large T antigen from SV40 (simian virus 40)
   3341..3462    +  polyA_signal   SV40 poly(A) signal: SV40 polyadenylation signal
   3496..3924    -  rep_origin     f1 ori (sequence partly withheld): f1 bacteriophage origin of replication; arrow indicates direction of (+) strand synthesis
   3951..4055    +  promoter       AmpR promoter: bla
   4057..4414    +  promoter       SV40 promoter: SV40 enhancer and early promoter
   4449..5243    +  CDS            NeoR/KanR: aminoglycoside phosphotransferase from Tn5; aph(3')-II (or nptII); confers resistance to neomycin, kanamycin, and G418 (Geneticin®)
   5264..5416    +  CDS            ble (fragment): BLE_KLEPN - Experimental evidence at protein level: Swiss-Prot protein existence level 1. Binding protein with a strong affinity to the bleomycin family of antibiotics. Binds to CL990; an antimitotic-antibiotic compound. From Klebsiella pneumoniae.
   5475..5522    +  polyA_signal   HSV TK poly(A) signal: herpes simplex virus thymidine kinase polyadenylation signal (Cole and Stacy, 1985)
   5613..5629    -  polyA_signal   bGH poly(A) signal (fragment): bovine growth hormone polyadenylation signal
   5851..6439    +  rep_origin     ori: high-copy-number ColE1/pMB1/pBR322/pUC origin of replication
>Addgene plasmid #195169 | siRNA-resistant ABHD16A-S355A-Halo | addgene full sequence | sequence record 384084 | Addgene NGS Result
TAGTTATTAATAGTAATCAATTACGGGGTCATTAGTTCATAGCCCATATATGGAGTTCCGCGTTACATAA
CTTACGGTAAATGGCCCGCCTGGCTGACCGCCCAACGACCCCCGCCCATTGACGTCAATAATGACGTATG
TTCCCATAGTAACGCCAATAGGGACTTTCCATTGACGTCAATGGGTGGAGTATTTACGGTAAACTGCCCA
CTTGGCAGTACATCAAGTGTATCATATGCCAAGTACGCCCCCTATTGACGTCAATGACGGTAAATGGCCC
GCCTGGCATTATGCCCAGTACATGACCTTATGGGACTTTCCTACTTGGCAGTACATCTACGTATTAGTCA
TCGCTATTACCATGGTGATGCGGTTTTGGCAGTACATCAATGGGCGTGGATAGCGGTTTGACTCACGGGG
ATTTCCAAGTCTCCACCCCATTGACGTCAATGGGAGTTTGTTTTGGCACCAAAATCAACGGGACTTTCCA
AAATGTCGTAACAACTCCGCCCCATTGACGCAAATGGGCGGTAGGCGTGTACGGTGGGAGGTCTATATAA
GCAGAGCTGGTTTAGTGAACCGTCAGATCCGCTAGCGCTACCGGACTCAGATCTCGAGCTCAAGCTTATG
GCGAAGCTGCTGAGCTGCGTCCTAGGCCCCCGGCTCTACAAAATCTACCGGGAGAGGGACTCTGAAAGGG
CCCCGGCCAGCGTCCCTGAGACGCCAACGGCAGTCACTGCCCCCCATTCCAGCTCCTGGGATACGTACTA
TCAGCCCCGTGCCCTGGAGAAACATGCTGACAGCATCCTGGCACTGGCTTCAGTATTCTGGTCCATCTCT
TATTACTCCTCTCCCTTCGCCTTCTTCTACTTGTACAGGAAAGGTTACTTGAGTTTAAGTAAGGTAGTAC
CATTTTCTCACTATGCTGGGACATTGCTGCTACTTCTGGCAGGTGTGGCCTGCCTCCGAGGCATTGGCCG
CTGGACCAACCCCCAGTACCGGCAGTTCATCACCATCTTGGAAGCAACACATCGGAACCAGTCTTCAGAA
AACAAGAGGCAGCTTGCCAACTACAACTTTGACTTCCGGAGCTGGCCAGTCGACTTCCACTGGGAAGAAC
CCAGCAGCCGGAAGGAGTCTCGAGGGGGCCCTTCCCGCCGGGGTGTGGCCCTGCTTCGCCCAGAGCCCCT
GCACCGGGGGACAGCAGACACCCTCCTCAACCGGGTTAAGAAGCTGCCTTGTCAGATCACCAGCTACCTG
GTGGCGCACACCCTAGGGCGCCGGATGCTGTATCCAGGCTCTGTGTACCTGCTGCAGAAGGCCCTCATGC
CTGTGCTGCTGCAGGGCCAGGCCCGACTGGTGGAAGAGTGTAATGGGCGCCGGGCAAAGCTGCTGGCCTG
TGATGGCAATGAGATTGACACCATGTTTGTGGACCGGCGGGGGACAGCTGAGCCCCAGGGACAGAAGCTG
GTGATCTGCTGTGAGGGGAATGCTGGGTTTTATGAGGTGGGCTGCGTCTCCACGCCCCTGGAAGCTGGAT
ATTCAGTCCTGGGCTGGAATCATCCAGGCTTTGCTGGAAGCACGGGGGTGCCATTCCCGCAGAATGAGGC
TAATGCCATGGATGTGGTGGTCCAGTTTGCCATCCACCGCCTGGGCTTCCAGCCCCAGGACATCATCATC
TACGCCTGGGCCATCGGCGGCTTCACTGCCACGTGGGCAGCCATGTCCTACCCAGATGTTAGTGCCATGA
TCCTGGATGCCTCCTTTGATGACCTGGTGCCCTTGGCCTTGAAGGTCATGCCAGACAGCTGGAGGGGCCT
GGTGACCAGGACCGTGAGGCAGCATCTCAATCTAAACAACGCGGAGCAGCTGTGCAGATACCAGGGTCCT
GTACTGCTGATCCGGAGAACCAAGGATGAGATCATCACCACCACGGTTCCTGAGGACATCATGTCCAACC
GAGGCAATGACCTCCTGCTGAAGCTCCTGCAGCATCGGTATCCCCGGGTGATGGCAGAGGAGGGTCTTCG
AGTGGTGAGGCAGTGGTTGGAGGCCTCCTCACAGCTGGAGGAAGCCTCAATTTATAGCCGATGGGAGGTG
GAAGAGGACTGGTGTCTGTCTGTCCTCCGCTCCTACCAGGCAGAACACGGGCCTGACTTCCCCTGGAGCG
TGGGGGAGGACATGAGTGCAGATGGACGGCGGCAGCTGGCTTTGTTTCTGGCTCGGAAGCATCTGCACAA
CTTTGAGGCCACTCACTGCACCCCACTCCCAGCCCAGAACTTCCAGATGCCCTGGCACCTCCCGCGGGCC
CGGGATCCACCGGTCATGGCAGAAATCGGTACTGGCTTTCCATTCGACCCCCATTATGTGGAAGTCCTGG
GCGAGCGCATGCACTACGTCGATGTTGGTCCGCGCGATGGCACCCCTGTGCTGTTCCTGCACGGTAACCC
GACCTCCTCCTACGTGTGGCGCAACATCATCCCGCATGTTGCACCGACCCATCGCTGCATTGCTCCAGAC
CTGATCGGTATGGGCAAATCCGACAAACCAGACCTGGGTTATTTCTTCGACGACCACGTCCGCTTCATGG
ATGCCTTCATCGAAGCCCTGGGTCTGGAAGAGGTCGTCCTGGTCATTCACGACTGGGGCTCCGCTCTGGG
TTTCCACTGGGCCAAGCGCAATCCAGAGCGCGTCAAAGGTATTGCATTTATGGAGTTCATCCGCCCTATC
CCGACCTGGGACGAATGGCCAGAATTTGCCCGCGAGACCTTCCAGGCCTTCCGCACCACCGACGTCGGCC
GCAAGCTGATCATCGATCAGAACGTTTTTATCGAGGGTACGCTGCCGATGGGTGTCGTCCGCCCGCTGAC
TGAAGTCGAGATGGACCATTACCGCGAGCCGTTCCTGAATCCTGTTGACCGCGAGCCACTGTGGCGCTTC
CCAAACGAGCTGCCAATCGCCGGTGAGCCAGCGAACATCGTCGCGCTGGTCGAAGAATACATGGACTGGC
TGCACCAGTCCCCTGTCCCGAAGCTGCTGTTCTGGGGCACCCCAGGCGTTCTGATCCCACCGGCCGAAGC
CGCTCGCCTGGCCAAAAGCCTGCCTAACTGCAAGGCTGTGGACATCGGCCCGGGTCTGAATCTGCTGCAA
GAAGACAACCCGGACCTGATCGGCAGCGAGATCGCGCGCTGGCTGTCGACGCTCGAGATTTCCGGCTGAG
CGGCCGCGACTCTAGATCATAATCAGCCATACCACATTTGTAGAGGTTTTACTTGCTTTAAAAAACCTCC
CACACCTCCCCCTGAACCTGAAACATAAAATGAATGCAATTGTTGTTGTTAACTTGTTTATTGCAGCTTA
TAATGGTTACAAATAAAGCAATAGCATCACAAATTTCACAAATAAAGCATTTTTTTCACTGCATTCTAGT
TGTGGTTTGTCCAAACTCATCAATGTATCTTAAGGCGTAAATTGTAAGCGTTAATATTTTGTTAAAATTC
GCGTTAAATTTTTGTTAAATCAGCTCATTTTTTAACCAATAGGCCGAAATCGGCAAAATCCCTTATAAAT
CAAAAGAATAGACCGAGATAGGGT
[37 nt withheld, positions 3595-3631]
AAAGAACGTGGACTCCAACGTCAAAGG
[49 nt withheld, positions 3659-3707]
T
[91 nt withheld, positions 3709-3799]
G
[124 nt withheld, positions 3801-3924]
CAGGTGGCACTTTTCGGGGAAATGTGCGCGGAACCCCTATTTGTTTATTTTTCTAAATACATTCAAATAT
GTATCCGCTCATGAGACAATAACCCTGATAAATGCTTCAATAATATTGAAAAAGGAAGAGTCCTGAGGCG
GAAAGAACCAGCTGTGGAATGTGTGTCAGTTAGGGTGTGGAAAGTCCCCAGGCTCCCCAGCAGGCAGAAG
TATGCAAAGCATGCATCTCAATTAGTCAGCAACCAGGTGTGGAAAGTCCCCAGGCTCCCCAGCAGGCAGA
AGTATGCAAAGCATGCATCTCAATTAGTCAGCAACCATAGTCCCGCCCCTAACTCCGCCCATCCCGCCCC
TAACTCCGCCCAGTTCCGCCCATTCTCCGCCCCATGGCTGACTAATTTTTTTTATTTATGCAGAGGCCGA
GGCCGCCTCGGCCTCTGAGCTATTCCAGAAGTAGTGAGGAGGCTTTTTTGGAGGCCTAGGCTTTTGCAAA
GATCGATCAAGAGACAGGATGAGGATCGTTTCGCATGATTGAACAAGATGGATTGCACGCAGGTTCTCCG
GCCGCTTGGGTGGAGAGGCTATTCGGCTATGACTGGGCACAACAGACAATCGGCTGCTCTGATGCCGCCG
TGTTCCGGCTGTCAGCGCAGGGGCGCCCGGTTCTTTTTGTCAAGACCGACCTGTCCGGTGCCCTGAATGA
ACTGCAAGACGAGGCAGCGCGGCTATCGTGGCTGGCCACGACGGGCGTTCCTTGCGCAGCTGTGCTCGAC
GTTGTCACTGAAGCGGGAAGGGACTGGCTGCTATTGGGCGAAGTGCCGGGGCAGGATCTCCTGTCATCTC
ACCTTGCTCCTGCCGAGAAAGTATCCATCATGGCTGATGCAATGCGGCGGCTGCATACGCTTGATCCGGC
TACCTGCCCATTCGACCACCAAGCGAAACATCGCATCGAGCGAGCACGTACTCGGATGGAAGCCGGTCTT
GTCGATCAGGATGATCTGGACGAAGAGCATCAGGGGCTCGCGCCAGCCGAACTGTTCGCCAGGCTCAAGG
CGAGCATGCCCGACGGCGAGGATCTCGTCGTGACCCATGGCGATGCCTGCTTGCCGAATATCATGGTGGA
AAATGGCCGCTTTTCTGGATTCATCGACTGTGGCCGGCTGGGTGTGGCGGACCGCTATCAGGACATAGCG
TTGGCTACCCGTGATATTGCTGAAGAGCTTGGCGGCGAATGGGCTGACCGCTTCCTCGTGCTTTACGGTA
TCGCCGCTCCCGATTCGCAGCGCATCGCCTTCTATCGCCTTCTTGACGAGTTCTTCTGAGCGGGACTCTG
GGGTTCGAAATGACCGACCAAGCGACGCCCAACCTGCCATCACGAGATTTCGATTCCACCGCCGCCTTCT
ATGAAAGGTTGGGCTTCGGAATCGTTTTCCGGGACGCCGGCTGGATGATCCTCCAGCGCGGGGATCTCAT
GCTGGAGTTCTTCGCCCACCCTAGGGGGAGGCTAACTGAAACACGGAAGGAGACAATACCGGAAGGAACC
CGCGCTATGACGGCAATAAAAAGACAGAATAAAACGCACGGTGTTGGGTCGTTTGTTCATAAACGCGGGG
TTCGGTCCCAGGGCTGGCACTCTGTCGATACCCCACCGAGACCCCATTGGGGCCAATACGCCCGCGTTTC
TTCCTTTTCCCCACCCCACCCCCCAAGTTCGGGTGAAGGCCCAGGGCTCGCAGCCAACGTCGGGGCGGCA
GGCCCTGCCATAGCCTCAGGTTACTCATATATACTTTAGATTGATTTAAAACTTCATTTTTAATTTAAAA
GGATCTAGGTGAAGATCCTTTTTGATAATCTCATGACCAAAATCCCTTAACGTGAGTTTTCGTTCCACTG
AGCGTCAGACCCCGTAGAAAAGATCAAAGGATCTTCTTGAGATCCTTTTTTTCTGCGCGTAATCTGCTGC
TTGCAAACAAAAAAACCACCGCTACCAGCGGTGGTTTGTTTGCCGGATCAAGAGCTACCAACTCTTTTTC
CGAAGGTAACTGGCTTCAGCAGAGCGCAGATACCAAATACTGTTCTTCTAGTGTAGCCGTAGTTAGGCCA
CCACTTCAAGAACTCTGTAGCACCGCCTACATACCTCGCTCTGCTAATCCTGTTACCAGTGGCTGCTGCC
AGTGGCGATAAGTCGTGTCTTACCGGGTTGGACTCAAGACGATAGTTACCGGATAAGGCGCAGCGGTCGG
GCTGAACGGGGGGTTCGTGCACACAGCCCAGCTTGGAGCGAACGACCTACACCGAACTGAGATACCTACA
GCGTGAGCTATGAGAAAGCGCCACGCTTCCCGAAGGGAGAAAGGCGGACAGGTATCCGGTAAGCGGCAGG
GTCGGAACAGGAGAGCGCACGAGGGAGCTTCCAGGGGGAAACGCCTGGTATCTTTATAGTCCTGTCGGGT
TTCGCCACCTCTGACTTGAGCGTCGATTTTTGTGATGCTCGTCAGGGGGGCGGAGCCTATGGAAAAACGC
CAGCAACGCGGCCTTTTTACGGTTCCTGGCCTTTTGCTGGCCTTTTGCTCACATGTTCTTTCCTGCGTTA
TCCCCTGATTCTGTGGATAACCGTATTACCGCCATGCAT
